Addgene plasmid #35156: SNM-Luc
Depositing lab: Linda Penn. Depositing organization: University Health Network. Publication: The Myc negative autoregulation mechanism requires Myc-Max association and involves the c-myc P2 minimal promoter. Facchini LM, Chen S, Marhin WW, Lear JN, Penn LZ. Mol Cell Biol. 1997 Jan;17(1):100-14. PubMed 8972190.
Backbone
  Vector backbone: pGL2-basic
  Backbone manufacturer: Promega
  Backbone size w/o insert (bp): 5597
  Vector type: Mammalian Expression, Luciferase
Growth in bacteria
  Bacterial resistance: Ampicillin, 100 μg/mL
  Growth temperature: 37°C
  Growth strain: DH5alpha
  Copy number: High Copy
Gene/Insert
  Gene/Insert name: Myc promoter
  Species: H. sapiens (human)
  Insert size (bp): 502
  Mutation: Contains 502 bp of the myc promoter
  Entrez Gene: MYC (a.k.a. MRTL, MYCC, bHLHe39, c-Myc)
  Promoter: c-myc
  Tag / fusion protein: Luciferase (C terminal on backbone)
  Cloning method: Restriction Enzyme; 5′ cloning site SmaI (unknown if destroyed); 3′ cloning site BglII (destroyed during cloning)
  Sequencing primers: 5′ n/a; 3′ Luc_N_Rev
Resource information
  A portion of this plasmid was derived from a plasmid made by: Original construct in pBluescript was from E. Laufer
Terms and licenses: Academic/Nonprofit Terms; Industry Terms: Not Available to Industry
Depositor comments: This plasmid is a c-myc promoter-luciferase reporter construct designed to examine the regulation of transcription in response to conditional and constitutive Myc activation and functions as described in the associated publication. Addgene's sequencing results identified a V13C mutation in exon 1 of c-myc when compared to GenBank reference sequence AAA59886.1
How to cite: SNM-Luc was a gift from Linda Penn (Addgene plasmid # 35156 ; http://n2t.net/addgene:35156 ; RRID:Addgene_35156)
