[The description below was written by a language model from this plasmid's Addgene catalogue record.]
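Description:
SNM-Luc is a mammalian luciferase reporter plasmid built on the promoterless pGL2-basic backbone. In this backbone, a firefly luciferase coding region sits downstream of a multiple cloning site with no eukaryotic promoter or enhancer of its own. Reporter output therefore depends on whatever regulatory DNA is inserted upstream. The plasmid is maintained in E. coli as a high-copy construct under ampicillin selection. The record provides no feature table, so the exact positions of the origin, resistance gene and polyadenylation signals are not documented here.

The insert is a 502 bp fragment of the human c-myc (MYC) promoter, cloned between the SmaI and BglII sites of the polylinker. The BglII site was destroyed during cloning, and the fate of the SmaI site is unknown. The fragment was derived from an earlier construct carried in pBluescript. Luciferase is listed as lying C-terminal on the backbone, meaning downstream of the promoter fragment, so luciferase activity in transfected cells reports transcription driven by this c-myc regulatory region. The fragment apparently extends into c-myc exon 1, because repository sequencing noted a V13C difference in exon 1 relative to a GenBank reference.

According to the depositor, the construct was designed to examine how c-myc promoter transcription responds to conditional and constitutive Myc activation. The associated work concerned Myc negative autoregulation, which was linked to Myc-Max association and the c-myc P2 minimal promoter. The construct is typically used in transfection assays, where changes in luciferase signal indicate repression or activation of this promoter segment.
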