>Addgene plasmid #35156 | SNM-Luc | addgene partial sequence | sequence record 43467 | LucNrev 5'-CCTTATGCAGTTGCTCTCC-3'
CGGGCCTTTCTTTATGTTTTTGGCGTCTTCCATTTTACCAACAGTACCGGAATGCCAAGCTTACTTAGAT
CCGGGGCCGCCCGCTCGCTCCCTCTGCCTCTCGCTGGAATTACTACAGCGAGTTAGATAAAGCCCCGAAA
ACCGGCTTTTATACTCAGCGCGATCCCTCCCTCCGTTCTTTTTCCCGCCAAGCCTCTGAGAAGCCCTGCC
CTTCTCGAGGCAGGAGGGGAGCCAGGGACGGCCGGGGCCCGGCGGTGGCGGCCGCGAGCAGCACAGCTCG
GGGGTCCTCAGCCGTCCAGACCCTCGCATTATAAAGGGCCGGTGGGCGGAGATTAGCGAGAGAGGATCTT
TTTTCTTTTCCCCCACGCCCTCTGCTTTGGGAACCCGGGAGGGGCGCTTATGGGGAGGGTGGGGAGGGTG
GGGAAGGTGGGGAGGAGACTCAGCCGGGCAGCCGAGCACTCTAGCTCTAGGATGTAAACAGAGTAAGAGA
GCCGCATGAATTAACTACGCGCGCCTACCATTTTCTTTTGCTCCCTCTCAAACCCTCTCCCTTTCTCTGC
TGCTCCTCCGTAGCAGTGGGTTATGTTAGCTCAGTTACAGTACCATAAGATACATTGATGAGTTTGGACA
AACCACAACTAGAATGCAGTGAAAAAAATGCTTTATTTGTGAAATTTGTGATGCTATTGCTTTATTTGTA
ACCATTATAAGCTGCAATAAACAAGTTAACAACAACAATTGCATTCATTTTATGTTTCAGGTTCAGGGGG
AGGTGTGGGAGGTTTTTTAAAGCAAGTAAAACCTCCACGTACCTTAATATTACTTACTTATCATGGTAGC
TTGGGCTGGCGTAATAGCGAAGAGGCCCGCACCGATCGCCCTTCCCAACAGTTGCGCAGCCTGAATGGCG
AATGGCAAATTGTAAGCGTTAATATTTTGT
